Addgene plasmid #131792: pHAGE-TBK1-C-FLAG-HA
Purpose: Lentiviral vector expressing WT TBK1 containing STOP codon
Depositing lab: Alicia Pickrell. Depositing organization: Virginia Polytechnic Institute and State University. Publication: PINK1/Parkin Influences Cell Cycle by Sequestering TBK1 at Damaged Mitochondria, Inhibiting Mitosis. Sarraf SA, Sideris DP, Giagtzoglou N, Ni L, Kankel MW, Sen A, Bochicchio LE, Huang CH, Nussenzweig SC, Worley SH, Morton PD, Artavanis-Tsakonas S, Youle RJ, Pickrell AM. Cell Rep. 2019 Oct 1;29(1):225-235.e5. doi: 10.1016/j.celrep.2019.08.085. PubMed 31577952.
Backbone
  Vector backbone: pHAGE-C-FLAG-HA-IRES-PURO
  Backbone manufacturer: Gateway, backbone originally from J.Wade Harper lab
  Backbone size w/o insert (bp): 9613
  Total vector size (bp): 9833
  Vector type: Mammalian Expression, Lentiviral
  Selectable markers: Blasticidin
Growth in bacteria
  Bacterial resistance: Ampicillin, 100 μg/mL
  Growth temperature: 37°C
  Growth strain: NEB Stable
  Copy number: High Copy
Gene/Insert
  Gene/Insert name: TBK1 WT
  Species: H. sapiens (human)
  Insert size (bp): 2190
  Mutation: WT full length
  GenBank ID: 29110
  Entrez Gene: TBK1 (a.k.a. FTDALS4, IIAE8, NAK, T2K)
  Promoter: CMV
  Tag / fusion protein: STOP codon (C terminal on backbone)
  Cloning method: Gateway Cloning
  Sequencing primers: 5′ CMV-F; 3′ SAS109 acatatagacaaacgcac
Terms and licenses: Academic/Nonprofit Terms; Industry Terms: Not Available to Industry
How to cite: pHAGE-TBK1-C-FLAG-HA was a gift from Alicia Pickrell (Addgene plasmid # 131792 ; http://n2t.net/addgene:131792 ; RRID:Addgene_131792)
