[The description below was written by a language model from this plasmid's Addgene catalogue record and pLannotate feature annotations shown in this document.]
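Description:
pHAGE-TBK1-C-FLAG-HA is an HIV-1-based, self-inactivating lentiviral expression plasmid carrying full-length wild-type human TBK1 (TANK-binding kinase 1, also called NAK). It is propagated in E. coli through a high-copy ColE1/pUC-type origin with ampicillin resistance. The viral framework comprises a truncated 5' LTR, the Ψ packaging signal with a partial gag sequence, the Rev response element for Rev-dependent export of the genomic RNA, the cPPT/CTS element, and a ΔU3 3' LTR that disables LTR promoter activity after integration. Packaging functions are not encoded on the plasmid and must be supplied in trans.

The TBK1 open reading frame was introduced by Gateway recombination and is flanked by attB1 and attB2 remnants, downstream of the CMV immediate-early enhancer and promoter. Although the backbone supplies a C-terminal FLAG-HA tag (a FLAG fragment is annotated just past attB2), the insert retains its own stop codon, so the expressed kinase should be untagged despite the plasmid name. The same transcript continues through an EMCV IRES driving a selection marker, followed by a WPRE to enhance transcript stability and expression. The backbone name implies puromycin selection, but both the catalogue field and the sequence annotation indicate blasticidin S deaminase, so transduced cells are selected with blasticidin. The listed backbone, insert and total sizes also do not add up, probably reflecting replacement of the Gateway cassette.

The construct is suited to transient or stable expression of wild-type TBK1 in mammalian cells. It was deposited with a study of how PINK1/Parkin signalling sequesters TBK1 at damaged mitochondria and affects mitosis.
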