Features (pLannotate 1.2.2; 29 found; start..end, strand, type, name):
      1..304     +  enhancer       CMV enhancer: human cytomegalovirus immediate early enhancer
    305..508     +  promoter       CMV promoter: human cytomegalovirus (CMV) immediate early promoter
    604..622     +  promoter       T7 promoter: promoter for bacteriophage T7 RNA polymerase
    653..670     +  protein_bind   attB1 (fragment): mutant version of attB; core recombination site for the Gateway® BP reaction BP Clonase™
    676..2862    +  CDS            TBK1: TBK1_HUMAN - Also known as NAK From Homo sapiens (Human).
   2870..2887    -  protein_bind   attB2 (fragment): mutant version of attB; core recombination site for the Gateway® BP reaction BP Clonase™
   2923..2943    +  CDS            FLAG (fragment): FLAG® epitope tag, followed by an enterokinase cleavage site
   3009..3560    +  misc_feature   IRES: internal ribosome entry site (IRES) of the encephalomyocarditis virus (EMCV)
   3572..3970    +  CDS            BSD: blasticidin S deaminase; Aspergillus terreus BSD; confers resistance to blasticidin
   3993..4581    +  misc_feature   WPRE: woodchuck hepatitis virus posttranscriptional regulatory element
   4589..4654    +  CDS            nef (fragment): NEF_HV1Z2 - Experimental evidence at protein level: Swiss-Prot protein existence level 1. Extracellular Nef protein targets CD4(+) T-lymphocytes for apoptosis by interacting with CXCR4 surface receptors. From Human immunodeficiency virus type 1 group M subtype D (isolate Z2/CDC-Z34) (HIV-1).
   4656..4889    +  LTR            3' LTR (ΔU3): self-inactivating 3' long terminal repeat (LTR) from HIV-1
   5094..5198    +  promoter       AmpR promoter: bla
   5199..6059    +  CDS            AmpR: β-lactamase; bla; confers resistance to ampicillin, carbenicillin, and related antibiotics
   6230..6818    +  rep_origin     ori: high-copy-number ColE1/pMB1/pBR322/pUC origin of replication
   7001..7055    +  CDS            lacI (fragment): lac repressor; lacI; The lac repressor binds to the lac operator to inhibit transcription in E. coli. This inhibition can be relieved by adding lactose or isopropyl-β-D-thiogalactopyranoside (IPTG).
   7061..7154    +  rep_origin     SV40 ori (fragment): SV40 origin of replication
   7179..7216    +  CDS            lacI (fragment): lac repressor; lacI; The lac repressor binds to the lac operator to inhibit transcription in E. coli. This inhibition can be relieved by adding lactose or isopropyl-β-D-thiogalactopyranoside (IPTG).
   7229..7250    +  protein_bind   CAP binding site: CAP binding activates transcription in the presence of cAMP. E. coli catabolite activator protein
   7265..7295    +  promoter       lac promoter: promoter for the E. coli lac operon
   7303..7319    +  protein_bind   lac operator: The lac repressor binds to the lac operator to inhibit transcription in E. coli. This inhibition can be relieved by adding lactose or isopropyl-β-D-thiogalactopyranoside (IPTG). lac repressor encoded by lacI
   7353..7436    +  polyA_signal   SV40 poly(A) signal (fragment): SV40 polyadenylation signal
   7603..7932    +  CDS            nef (fragment): NEF_HV1BR - Experimental evidence at protein level: Swiss-Prot protein existence level 1. Extracellular Nef protein targets CD4(+) T-lymphocytes for apoptosis by interacting with CXCR4 surface receptors (PubMed:14990729). From Human immunodeficiency virus type 1 group M subtype B (isolate BRU/LAI) (HIV-1).
   7980..8237    +  LTR            5' LTR (truncated): truncated 5' long terminal repeat (LTR) from HIV-1
   8284..8409    +  misc_feature   HIV-1 Ψ: packaging signal of human immunodeficiency virus type 1
   8393..8731    +  CDS            HIV-1 gag (fragment): gag protein from human immunodeficiency virus 1; gag
   8906..9139    +  misc_feature   RRE: The Rev response element (RRE) of HIV-1 allows for Rev-dependent mRNA export from the nucleus to the cytoplasm.
   9516..9616    +  CDS            Rev (fragment): human immunodeficiency virus 1 (HIV-1) Rev protein; rev; enhances nuclear export of unspliced and incompletely spliced viral mRNAs
   9665..9782    +  misc_feature   cPPT/CTS: central polypurine tract and central termination sequence of HIV-1
>Addgene plasmid #131792 | pHAGE-TBK1-C-FLAG-HA | addgene full sequence | sequence record 259484 | Addgene NGS Result
CGTTACATAACTTACGGTAAATGGCCCGCCTGGCTGACCGCCCAACGACCCCCGCCCATTGACGTCAATA
ATGACGTATGTTCCCATAGTAACGCCAATAGGGACTTTCCATTGACGTCAATGGGTGGAGTATTTACGGT
AAACTGCCCACTTGGCAGTACATCAAGTGTATCATATGCCAAGTACGCCCCCTATTGACGTCAATGACGG
TAAATGGCCCGCCTGGCATTATGCCCAGTACATGACCTTATGGGACTTTCCTACTTGGCAGTACATCTAC
GTATTAGTCATCGCTATTACCATGGTGATGCGGTTTTGGCAGTACATCAATGGGCGTGGATAGCGGTTTG
ACTCACGGGGATTTCCAAGTCTCCACCCCATTGACGTCAATGGGAGTTTGTTTTGGCACCAAAATCAACG
GGACTTTCCAAAATGTCGTAACAACTCCGCCCCATTGACGCAAATGGGCGGTAGGCGTGTACGGTGGGAG
GTCTATATAAGCAGAGCTCGTTTAGTGAACCGTCAGATCGCCTGGAGACGCCATCCACGCTGTTTTGACC
TCCATAGAAGACACCGGCGGCCGCAGATCTCTCGAGGTTGATCTAATACGACTCACTATAGGGAGACCCA
AGCTGGCTAGTTAAGCTATCAACAAGTTTGTACAAAAAAGTTGGCATGCAGAGCACTTCTAATCATCTGT
GGCTTTTATCTGATATTTTAGGCCAAGGAGCTACTGCAAATGTCTTTCGTGGAAGACATAAGAAAACTGG
TGATTTATTTGCTATCAAAGTATTTAATAACATAAGCTTCCTTCGTCCAGTGGATGTTCAAATGAGAGAA
TTTGAAGTGTTGAAAAAACTCAATCACAAAAATATTGTCAAATTATTTGCTATTGAAGAGGAGACAACAA
CAAGACATAAAGTACTTATTATGGAATTTTGTCCATGTGGGAGTTTATACACTGTTTTAGAAGAACCTTC
TAATGCCTATGGACTACCAGAATCTGAATTCTTAATTGTTTTGCGAGATGTGGTGGGTGGAATGAATCAT
CTACGAGAGAATGGTATAGTGCACCGTGATATCAAGCCAGGAAATATCATGCGTGTTATAGGGGAAGATG
GACAGTCTGTGTACAAACTCACAGATTTTGGTGCAGCTAGAGAATTAGAAGATGATGAGCAGTTTGTTTC
TCTGTATGGCACAGAAGAATATTTGCACCCTGATATGTATGAGAGAGCAGTGCTAAGAAAAGATCATCAG
AAGAAATATGGAGCAACAGTTGATCTTTGGAGCATTGGGGTAACATTTTACCATGCAGCTACTGGATCAC
TGCCATTTAGACCCTTTGAAGGGCCTCGTAGGAATAAAGAAGTGATGTATAAAATAATTACAGGAAAGCC
TTCTGGTGCAATATCTGGAGTACAGAAAGCAGAAAATGGACCAATTGACTGGAGTGGAGACATGCCTGTT
TCTTGCAGTCTTTCTCGGGGTCTTCAGGTTCTACTTACCCCTGTTCTTGCAAACATCCTTGAAGCAGATC
AGGAAAAGTGTTGGGGTTTTGACCAGTTTTTTGCAGAAACTAGTGATATACTTCACCGAATGGTAATTCA
TGTTTTTTCGCTACAACAAATGACAGCTCATAAGATTTATATACATAGCTATAATACTGCTACTATATTT
CATGAACTGGTATATAAACAAACCAAAATTATTTCTTCAAATCAAGAACTTATCTACGAAGGGCGACGCT
TAGTCTTAGAACCTGGAAGGCTGGCACAACATTTCCCTAAAACTACTGAGGAAAACCCTATATTTGTAGT
AAGCCGGGAACCTCTGAATACCATAGGATTAATATATGAAAAAATTTCCCTCCCTAAAGTACATCCACGT
TATGATTTAGACGGGGATGCTAGCATGGCTAAGGCAATAACAGGGGTTGTGTGTTATGCCTGCAGAATTG
CCAGTACCTTACTGCTTTATCAGGAATTAATGCGAAAGGGGATACGATGGCTGATTGAATTAATTAAAGA
TGATTACAATGAAACTGTTCACAAAAAGACAGAAGTTGTGATCACATTGGATTTCTGTATCAGAAACATT
GAAAAAACTGTGAAAGTATATGAAAAGTTGATGAAGATCAACCTGGAAGCGGCAGAGTTAGGTGAAATTT
CAGACATACACACCAAATTGTTGAGACTTTCCAGTTCTCAGGGAACAATAGAAACCAGTCTTCAGGATAT
CGACAGCAGATTATCTCCAGGTGGATCACTGGCAGACGCATGGGCACATCAAGAAGGCACTCATCCGAAA
GACAGAAATGTAGAAAAACTACAAGTCCTGTTAAATTGCATGACAGAGATTTACTATCAGTTCAAAAAAG
ACAAAGCAGAACGTAGATTAGCTTATAATGAAGAACAAATCCACAAATTTGATAAGCAAAAACTGTATTA
CCATGCCACAAAAGCTATGACGCACTTTACAGATGAATGTGTTAAAAAGTATGAGGCATTTTTGAATAAG
TCAGAAGAATGGATAAGAAAGATGCTTCATCTTAGGAAACAGTTATTATCGCTGACTAATCAGTGTTTTG
ATATTGAAGAAGAAGTATCAAAATATCAAGAATATACTAATGAGTTACAAGAAACTCTGCCTCAGAAAAT
GTTTACAGCTTCCAGTGGAATCAAACATACCATGACCCCAATTTATCCAAGTTCTAACACATTAGTAGAA
ATGACTCTTGGTATGAAGAAATTAAAGGAAGAGATGGAAGGGGTGGTTAAAGAACTTGCTGAAAATAACC
ACATTTTAGAAAGGTTTGGCTCTTTAACCATGGATGGTGGCCTTCGCAACGTTGACTGTCTTTAGCCAAC
TTTCTTGTACAAAGTGGTTGATCTAGAGGGCCCGCGGTTCGAACTCGAGGACTACAAGGACGACGATGAC
AAGTCGGCCGCTGGAGGATACCCCTACGACGTGCCCGACTACGCCTAGAATTCCGCCCCCCCCCCCTAAC
GTTACTGGCCGAAGCCGCTTGGAATAAGGCCGGTGTGCGTTTGTCTATATGTTATTTTCCACCATATTGC
CGTCTTTTGGCAATGTGAGGGCCCGGAAACCTGGCCCTGTCTTCTTGACGAGCATTCCTAGGGGTCTTTC
CCCTCTCGCCAAAGGAATGCAAGGTCTGTTGAATGTCGTGAAGGAAGCAGTTCCTCTGGAAGCTTCTTGA
AGACAAACAACGTCTGTAGCGACCCTTTGCAGGCAGCGGAACCCCCCACCTGGCGACAGGTGCCTCTGCG
GCCAAAAGCCACGTGTATAAGATACACCTGCAAAGGCGGCACAACCCCAGTGCCACGTTGTGAGTTGGAT
AGTTGTGGAAAGAGTCAAATGGCTCTCCTCAAGCGTATTCAACAAGGGGCTGAAGGATGCCCAGAAGGTA
CCCCATTGTATGGGATCTGATCTGGGGCCTCGGTGCACATGCTTTACATGTGTTTAGTCGAGGTTAAAAA
ACGTCTAGGCCCCCCGAACCACGGGGACGTGGTTTTCCTTTGAAAAACACGATGATAATATGGCCACAAC
CATGGCCAAGCCTTTGTCTCAAGAAGAATCCACCCTCATTGAAAGAGCAACGGCTACAATCAACAGCATC
CCCATCTCTGAAGACTACAGCGTCGCCAGCGCAGCTCTCTCTAGCGACGGCCGCATCTTCACTGGTGTCA
ATGTATATCATTTTACTGGGGGACCTTGTGCAGAACTCGTGGTGCTGGGCACTGCTGCTGCTGCGGCAGC
TGGCAACCTGACTTGTATCGTCGCGATCGGAAATGAGAACAGGGGCATCTTGAGCCCCTGCGGACGGTGC
CGACAGGTGCTTCTCGATCTGCATCCTGGGATCAAAGCCATAGTGAAGGACAGTGATGGACAGCCGACGG
CAGTTGGGATTCGTGAATTGCTGCCCTCTGGTTATGTGTGGGAGGGCTAATGATAGCTATATATTGGATC
CTAATCAACCTCTGGATTACAAAATTTGTGAAAGATTGACTGGTATTCTTAACTATGTTGCTCCTTTTAC
GCTATGTGGATACGCTGCTTTAATGCCTTTGTATCATGCTATTGCTTCCCGTATGGCTTTCATTTTCTCC
TCCTTGTATAAATCCTGGTTGCTGTCTCTTTATGAGGAGTTGTGGCCCGTTGTCAGGCAACGTGGCGTGG
TGTGCACTGTGTTTGCTGACGCAACCCCCACTGGTTGGGGCATTGCCACCACCTGTCAGCTCCTTTCCGG
GACTTTCGCTTTCCCCCTCCCTATTGCCACGGCGGAACTCATCGCCGCCTGCCTTGCCCGCTGCTGGACA
GGGGCTCGGCTGTTGGGCACTGACAATTCCGTGGTGTTGTCGGGGAAATCATCGTCCTTTCCTTGGCTGC
TCGCCTGTGTTGCCACCTGGATTCTGCGCGGGACGTCCTTCTGCTACGTCCCTTCGGCCCTCAATCCAGC
GGACCTTCCTTCCCGCGGCCTGCTGCCGGCTCTGCGGCCTCTTCCGCGTCTTCGCCTTCGCCCTCAGACG
AGTCGGATCTCCCTTTGGGCCGCCTCCCCGCCTGAGATCCTTTAAGACCAATGACTTACAAGGCAGCTGT
AGATCTTAGCCACTTTTTAAAAGAAAAGGGGGGACTGGAAGGGCTAATTCACTCCCAACGAAGACAAGAT
CTGCTTTTTGCTTGTACTGGGTCTCTCTGGTTAGACCAGATCTGAGCCTGGGAGCTCTCTGGCTAACTAG
GGAACCCACTGCTTAAGCCTCAATAAAGCTTGCCTTGAGTGCTTCAAGTAGTGTGTGCCCGTCTGTTGTG
TGACTCTGGTAACTAGAGATCCCTCAGACCCTTTTAGTCAGTGTGGAAAATCTCTAGCAGTAGTAGTTCA
TGTCATCTTATTATTCAGTATTTATAACTTGCAAAGAAATGAATATCAGAGAGTGAGAGGCCCGGGTTAA
TTAAGGAAAGGGCTAGATCATTCTTGAAGACGAAAGGGCCTCGTGATACGCCTATTTTTATAGGTTAATG
TCATGATAATAATGGTTTCTTAGACGTCAGGTGGCACTTTTCGGGGAAATGTGCGCGGAACCCCTATTTG
TTTATTTTTCTAAATACATTCAAATATGTATCCGCTCATGAGACAATAACCCTGATAAATGCTTCAATAA
TATTGAAAAAGGAAGAGTATGAGTATTCAACATTTCCGTGTCGCCCTTATTCCCTTTTTTGCGGCATTTT
GCCTTCCTGTTTTTGCTCACCCAGAAACGCTGGTGAAAGTAAAAGATGCTGAAGATCAGTTGGGTGCACG
AGTGGGTTACATCGAACTGGATCTCAACAGCGGTAAGATCCTTGAGAGTTTTCGCCCCGAAGAACGTTTT
CCAATGATGAGCACTTTTAAAGTTCTGCTATGTGGCGCGGTATTATCCCGTGTTGACGCCGGGCAAGAGC
AACTCGGTCGCCGCATACACTATTCTCAGAATGACTTGGTTGAGTACTCACCAGTCACAGAAAAGCATCT
TACGGATGGCATGACAGTAAGAGAATTATGCAGTGCTGCCATAACCATGAGTGATAACACTGCGGCCAAC
TTACTTCTGACAACGATCGGAGGACCGAAGGAGCTAACCGCTTTTTTGCACAACATGGGGGATCATGTAA
CTCGCCTTGATCGTTGGGAACCGGAGCTGAATGAAGCCATACCAAACGACGAGCGTGACACCACGATGCC
TGTAGCAATGGCAACAACGTTGCGCAAACTATTAACTGGCGAACTACTTACTCTAGCTTCCCGGCAACAA
TTAATAGACTGGATGGAGGCGGATAAAGTTGCAGGACCACTTCTGCGCTCGGCCCTTCCGGCTGGCTGGT
TTATTGCTGATAAATCTGGAGCCGGTGAGCGTGGGTCTCGCGGTATCATTGCAGCACTGGGGCCAGATGG
TAAGCCCTCCCGTATCGTAGTTATCTACACGACGGGGAGTCAGGCAACTATGGATGAACGAAATAGACAG
ATCGCTGAGATAGGTGCCTCACTGATTAAGCATTGGTAACTGTCAGACCAAGTTTACTCATATATACTTT
AGATTGATTTAAAACTTCATTTTTAATTTAAAAGGATCTAGGTGAAGATCCTTTTTGATAATCTCATGAC
CAAAATCCCTTAACGTGAGTTTTCGTTCCACTGAGCGTCAGACCCCGTAGAAAAGATCAAAGGATCTTCT
TGAGATCCTTTTTTTCTGCGCGTAATCTGCTGCTTGCAAACAAAAAAACCACCGCTACCAGCGGTGGTTT
GTTTGCCGGATCAAGAGCTACCAACTCTTTTTCCGAAGGTAACTGGCTTCAGCAGAGCGCAGATACCAAA
TACTGTTCTTCTAGTGTAGCCGTAGTTAGGCCACCACTTCAAGAACTCTGTAGCACCGCCTACATACCTC
GCTCTGCTAATCCTGTTACCAGTGGCTGCTGCCAGTGGCGATAAGTCGTGTCTTACCGGGTTGGACTCAA
GACGATAGTTACCGGATAAGGCGCAGCGGTCGGGCTGAACGGGGGGTTCGTGCACACAGCCCAGCTTGGA
GCGAACGACCTACACCGAACTGAGATACCTACAGCGTGAGCTATGAGAAAGCGCCACGCTTCCCGAAGGG
AGAAAGGCGGACAGGTATCCGGTAAGCGGCAGGGTCGGAACAGGAGAGCGCACGAGGGAGCTTCCAGGGG
GAAACGCCTGGTATCTTTATAGTCCTGTCGGGTTTCGCCACCTCTGACTTGAGCGTCGATTTTTGTGATG
CTCGTCAGGGGGGCGGAGCCTATGGAAAAACGCCAGCAACGCGGCCTTTTTACGGTTCCTGGCCTTTTGC
TGGCCTTTTGCTCACATGTTCTTTCCTGCGTTATCCCCTGATTCTGTGGATAACCGTATTACCGCCTTTG
AGTGAGCTGATACCGCTCGCCGCAGCCGAACGACCGAGCGCAGCGAGTCAGTGAGCGAGGAAGCGGAAGA
GCGCCCAATACGCAAACCGCCTCTCCCCGCGCGTTGGCCGATTCATTAATGCAGCAAGCTCATGGCTGAC
TAATTTTTTTTATTTATGCAGAGGCCGAGGCCGCCTCGGCCTCTGAGCTATTCCAGAAGTAGTGAGGAGG
CTTTTTTGGAGGCCTAGGCTTTTGCAAAAAGCTCCCCGTGGCACGACAGGTTTCCCGACTGGAAAGCGGG
CAGTGAGCGCAACGCAATTAATGTGAGTTAGCTCACTCATTAGGCACCCCAGGCTTTACACTTTATGCTT
CCGGCTCGTATGTTGTGTGGAATTGTGAGCGGATAACAATTTCACACAGGAAACAGCTATGACATGATTA
CGAATTTCACAAATAAAGCATTTTTTTCACTGCATTCTAGTTGTGGTTTGTCCAAACTCATCAATGTATC
TTATCATGTCTGGATCAACTGGATAACTCAAGCTAACCAAAATCATCCCAAACTTCCCACCCCATACCCT
ATTACCACTGCCAATTACCTGTGGTTTCATTTACTCTAAACCTGTGATTCCTCTGAATTATTTTCATTTT
AAAGAAATTGTATTTGTTAAATATGTACTACAAACTTAGTAGTTGGAAGGGCTAATTCACTCCCAAAGAA
GACAAGATATCCTTGATCTGTGGATCTACCACACACAAGGCTACTTCCCTGATTAGCAGAACTACACACC
AGGGCCAGGGGTCAGATATCCACTGACCTTTGGATGGTGCTACAAGCTAGTACCAGTTGAGCCAGATAAG
GTAGAAGAGGCCAATAAAGGAGAGAACACCAGCTTGTTACACCCTGTGAGCCTGCATGGGATGGATGACC
CGGAGAGAGAAGTGTTAGAGTGGAGGTTTGACAGCCGCCTAGCATTTCATCACGTGGCCCGAGAGCTGCA
TCCGGAGTACTTCAAGAACTGCTGATATCGAGCTTGCTACAAGGGACTTTCCGCTGGGGACTTTCCAGGG
AGGCGTGGCCTGGGCGGGACTGGGGAGTGGCGAGCCCTCAGATCCTGCATATAAGCAGCTGCTTTTTGCC
TGTACTGGGTCTCTCTGGTTAGACCAGATCTGAGCCTGGGAGCTCTCTGGCTAACTAGGGAACCCACTGC
TTAAGCCTCAATAAAGCTTGCCTTGAGTGCTTCAAGTAGTGTGTGCCCGTCTGTTGTGTGACTCTGGTAA
CTAGAGATCCCTCAGACCCTTTTAGTCAGTGTGGAAAATCTCTAGCAGTGGCGCCCGAACAGGGACTTGA
AAGCGAAAGGGAAACCAGAGGAGCTCTCTCGACGCAGGACTCGGCTTGCTGAAGCGCGCACGGCAAGAGG
CGAGGGGCGGCGACTGGTGAGTACGCCAAAAATTTTGACTAGCGGAGGCTAGAAGGAGAGAGATGGGTGC
GAGAGCGTCAGTATTAAGCGGGGGAGAATTAGATCGCGATGGGAAAAAATTCGGTTAAGGCCAGGGGGAA
AGAAAAAATATAAATTAAAACATATAGTATGGGCAAGCAGGGAGCTAGAACGATTCGCAGTTAATCCTGG
CCTGTTAGAAACATCAGAAGGCTGTAGACAAATACTGGGACAGCTACAACCATCCCTTCAGACAGGATCA
GAAGAACTTAGATCATTATATAATACAGTAGCAACCCTCTATTGTGTGCATCAAAGGATAGAGATAAAAG
ACACCAAGGAAGCTTTAGACAAGATAGAGGAAGAGCAAAACAAAAGTAAGACCACCGCACAGCAAGCGGC
CGGCCGCTGATCTTCAGACCTGGAGGAGGAGATATGAGGGACAATTGGAGAAGTGAATTATATAAATATA
AAGTAGTAAAAATTGAACCATTAGGAGTAGCACCCACCAAGGCAAAGAGAAGAGTGGTGCAGAGAGAAAA
AAGAGCAGTGGGAATAGGAGCTTTGTTCCTTGGGTTCTTGGGAGCAGCAGGAAGCACTATGGGCGCAGCG
TCAATGACGCTGACGGTACAGGCCAGACAATTATTGTCTGGTATAGTGCAGCAGCAGAACAATTTGCTGA
GGGCTATTGAGGCGCAACAGCATCTGTTGCAACTCACAGTCTGGGGCATCAAGCAGCTCCAGGCAAGAAT
CCTGGCTGTGGAAAGATACCTAAAGGATCAACAGCTCCTGGGGATTTGGGGTTGCTCTGGAAAACTCATT
TGCACCACTGCTGTGCCTTGGAATGCTAGTTGGAGTAATAAATCTCTGGAACAGATTTGGAATCACACGA
CCTGGATGGAGTGGGACAGAGAAATTAACAATTACACAAGCTTAATACACTCCTTAATTGAAGAATCGCA
AAACCAGCAAGAAAAGAATGAACAAGAATTATTGGAATTAGATAAATGGGCAAGTTTGTGGAATTGGTTT
AACATAACAAATTGGCTGTGGTATATAAAATTATTCATAATGATAGTAGGAGGCTTGGTAGGTTTAAGAA
TAGTTTTTGCTGTACTTTCTATAGTGAATAGAGTTAGGCAGGGATATTCACCATTATCGTTTCAGACCCA
CCTCCCAACCCCGAGGGGACCCGACAGGCCCGAAGGAATAGAAGAAGAAGGTGGAGAGAGAGACAGAGAC
AGATCCATTCGATTAGTGAACGGATCTCGACGGTATCGCCGAATTAATTCACAAATGGCAGTATTCATCC
ACAATTTTAAAAGAAAAGGGGGGATTGGGGGGTACAGTGCAGGGGAAAGAATAGTAGACATAATAGCAAC
AGACATACAAACTAAAGAATTACAAAAACAAATTACAAAAATTCAAAATTTTCGGGTTTATTACAGGGAC
AGCAGAGATCCAGTTTGGACTAGTGGAGTTCCG
